>Addgene plasmid #146490 | pAc5.1B-lambdaN-DmPABPC1-RRM1-RRM2-V5His6_H | depositor full sequence | sequence record 288935 | Full Sequence
CTTCAAGGAATTAATTCTATATTCTAAAAACACAAATGATACTTCTAAAAAAAATCATGAATGGCATCAA
CTCTGAATCAAATCTTTGCAGATGCACCTACTTCTCATTTCCACTGTCACATCATTTTTCCAGATCTCGC
TGCCTGTTATGTGGCCCACAAACCAAGACACGTTTTATGGCCATTAAAGCTGGCTGATCGTCGCCAAACA
CCAAATACATATCAATATGTACATTCGAGAAAGAAGCGATCAAAGAAGCGTCTTCGGGCGAGTAGGAGAA
TGCGGAGGAGAAGGAGAACGAGCTGATCTAGTATCTCTCCACAATCCAATGCCAACTGACCAACTGGCCA
TATTCGGAGCAATTTGAAGCCAATTTCCATCGCCTGGCGATCGCTCCATTCTTGGCTATATGTTTTTCAC
CGTTCCCGGGGCCATTTTCAAAGACTCGTCGGTAAGATAAGATTGTGTCACTCGCTGTCTCTCTTCATTT
GTCGAAGAATGCTGAGGAATTTCGCGATGACGTCGGCGAGTATTTTGAAGAATGAGAATAATTTGTATTT
ATACGAAAATCAGTTAGTGGAATTTTCTACAAAAACATGTTATCTATAGATAATTTTGTTGCAAAATATG
TTGACTATGACAAAGATTGTATGTATATACCTTTAATGTATTCTCATTTTCTTATGTATTTATAATGGCA
ATGATGATACTGATGATATTTTAAGATGATGCCAGACCACAGGCTGATTTCTGCGTCTTTTGCCGAACGC
AGTGCATGTGCGGTTGTTGTTTTTTGGAATAGTTTCAATTTTCGGACTGTCCGCTTTGATTTCAGTTTCT
TGGCTTATTCAAAAAGCAAAGTAAAGCCAAAAAAGCGAGATGGCAATACCAAATGCGGCAAAACGGTAGT
GGAAGGAAAGGGGTGCGGGGCAGCGGAAGGAAGGGTGGGGCGGGGCGTGGCGGGGTCTGTGGCTGGGCGC
GACGTCACCGACGTTGGAGCCACTCCTTTGACCATGTGTGCGTGTGTGTATTATTCGTGTCTCGCCACTC
GCCGGTTGTTTTTTTCTTTTTATCTCGCTCTCTCTAGCGCCATCTCGTACGCATGCTCAACGCACCGCAT
GTTGCCGTGTCCTTTATGCGTCATTTTGGCTCGAAATAGGCAATTATTTAAACAAAGATTAGTCAACGAA
AACGCTAAAATAAATAAGTCTACAATATGGTTACTTATTGCCATGTGTGTGCAGCCAACGATAGCAACAA
AAGCAACAACACAGTGGCTTTCCCTCTTTCACTTTTTGTTTGCAAGCGCGTGCGAGCAAGACGGCACGAC
CGGCAAACGCAATTACGCTGACAAAGAGCAGACGAAGTTTTGGCCGAAAAACATCAAGGCGCCTGATACG
AATGCATTTGCAATAACAATTGCGATATTTAATATTGTTTATGAAGCTGTTTGACTTCAAAACACACAAA
AAAAAAAATAAAACAAATTATTTGAAAGAGAATTAGGAATCGGACAGCTTATCGTTACGGGCTAACAGCA
CACCGAGACGAAATAGCTTACCTGACGTCACAGCCTCTGGAAGAACTGCCGCCAAGCAGAGAGAGAGAGA
AAAAGAGGGAGAGCAGCTTAGACCGCATGTGCTTGTGTGTGAGGCGTCTCTCTCTTCGTCTCCTGTTTGC
GCAAACGCATAGACTGCACTGAGAAAATCGATTACCTATTTTTTATGAATGAATATTTGCACTATTACTA
TTCAAAACTATTAAGATAGCAATCACATTCAATAGCCAAATACTATACCACCTGAGCGATGCAACGAAAT
GATCAATTTGAGCAAAAATGCTGCATATTTAGGACGGCATCATTATAGAAATGCTTCTTGCTGTGTACTT
TTCTCTCGTCTGGCAGCTGTTTCGCCGTTATTGTTAAAACCGGCTTAAGTTAGGTGTGTTTTCTACGACT
AGTGATGCCCCTACTAGAAGATGTGTGTTGCACAAATGTCCCTGAATAACCAATTTGAAGTGCAGATAGC
AGTAAACGTAAGCTAATATGAATATTATTTAACTGTAATGTTTTAATATCGCTGGACATTACTAATAAAC
CCACTATAAACACATGTACATATGTATGTTTTGGCATACAATGAGTAGTTGGGGAAAAAATGTGTAAAAG
CACCGTGACCATCACAGCATAAAGATAACCAGCTGAAGTATCGAATATGAGTAACCCCCAAATTGAATCA
CATGCCGCAACTGATAGGACCCATGGAAGTACACTCTTCATGGCGATATACAAGACACACACAAGCACGA
ACACCCAGTTGCGGAGGAAATTCTCCGTAAATGAAAACCCAATCGGCGAACAATTCATACCCATATATGG
TAAAAGTTTTGAACGCGACTTGAGAGCGGAGAGCATTGCGGCTGATAAGGTTTTAGCGCTAAGCGGGCTT
TATAAAACGGGCTGCGGGACCAGTTTTCATATCACTACCGTTTGAGTTCTTGTGCTGTGTGGATACTCCT
CCCGACACAAAGCCGCTCCATCAGCCAGCAGTCGTCTAATCCAGAGACCCCGGATCGGGGTACCCAACAT
GGACGCACAAACACGACGACGTGAGCGTCGCGCTGAGAAACAAGCTCAATGGAAAGCTGCAAACGGTGGA
TCTCCTCCAAGCTTGATGGCTTCTCTATACGTCGGTGATCTCCCACAGGACGTCAACGAATCGGGACTTT
TTGACAAGTTCTCGTCTGCTAGTCCAGTGCTGTCCATTCGTGTCTGCCGCGATGTGATTACCCGTCGCTC
GTTGGGCTATGCCTACGTCAACTTCCAGCAGCCAGCCGATGCTGAGCGTGCTTTGGACACCATGAACTTT
GACCTGGTTCGCAACAAGCCCATTCGCATTATGTGGTCTCAGCGTGATCCGTCTCTTCGTCGCTCCGGTG
TGGGCAACGTGTTCATCAAGAACTTAGATAGGGCCATCGACAACAAGGCAATCTACGACACTTTCTCCGC
CTTCGGCAACATTTTAAGCTGCAAGGTAGCCACCGATGAAAAGGGCAACTCAAAGGGCTATGGATTCGTC
CACTTCGAGACCGAGGAGGCCGCAAACACGTCCATCGACAAAGTCAATGGCATGTTGCTTAACGGCAAGA
AGGTCTACGTGGGTAAGTTCATCCCGCGCTCGAGTCTAGAGGGCCCGCGGTTCGAAGGTAAGCCTATCCC
TAACCCTCTCCTCGGTCTCGATTCTACGCGTACCGGTCATCATCACCATCACCATTGAGTTTAAACCCGC
TGATCAGCCTCGACTGTGCCTTCTAAGGCCTGAGCTCGCTGATCAGCCTCGATCGAGGATCCAGACATGA
TAAGATACATTGATGAGTTTGGACAAACCACAACTAGAATGCAGTGAAAAAAATGCTTTATTTGTGAAAT
TTGTGATGCTATTGCTTTATTTGTAACCATTATAAGCTGCAATAAACAAGTTAACAACAACAATTGCATT
CATTTTATGTTTCAGGTTCAGGGGGAGGTGTGGGAGGTTTTTTAAAGCAAGTAAAACCTCTACAAATGTG
GTATGGCTGATTATGATCAGTCGACCGATGCCCTTGAGAGCCTTCAACCCAGTCAGCTCCTTCCGGTGGG
CGCGGGGCATGACTATCGTCGCCGCACTTATGACTGTCTTCTTTATCATGCAACTCGTAGGACAGGTGCC
GGCAGCGCTCTGGGTCATTTTCGGCGAGGACCGCTTTCGCTGGAGCGCGACGATGATCGGCCTGTCGCTT
GCGGTATTCGGAATCTTGCACGCCCTCGCTCAAGCCTTCGTCACTGGTCCCGCCACCAAACGTTTCGGCG
AGAAGCAGGCCATTATCGCCGGCATGGCGGCCGACGCGCTGGGCTACGTCTTGCTGGCGTTCGCGACGCG
AGGCTGGATGGCCTTCCCCATTATGATTCTTCTCGCTTCCGGCGGCATCGGGATGCCCGCGTTGCAGGCC
ATGCTGTCCAGGCAGGTAGATGACGACCATCAGGGACAGCTTCAAGGATCGCTCGCGGCTCTTACCAGCC
AGCAAAAGGCCAGGAACCGTAAAAAGGCCGCGTTGCTGGCGTTTTTCCATAGGCTCCGCCCCCCTGACGA
GCATCACAAAAATCGACGCTCAAGTCAGAGGTGGCGAAACCCGACAGGACTATAAAGATACCAGGCGTTT
CCCCCTGGAAGCTCCCTCGTGCGCTCTCCTGTTCCGACCCTGCCGCTTACCGGATACCTGTCCGCCTTTC
TCCCTTCGGGAAGCGTGGCGCTTTCTCAATGCTCACGCTGTAGGTATCTCAGTTCGGTGTAGGTCGTTCG
CTCCAAGCTGGGCTGTGTGCACGAACCCCCCGTTCAGCCCGACCGCTGCGCCTTATCCGGTAACTATCGT
CTTGAGTCCAACCCGGTAAGACACGACTTATCGCCACTGGCAGCAGCCACTGGTAACAGGATTAGCAGAG
CGAGGTATGTAGGCGGTGCTACAGAGTTCTTGAAGTGGTGGCCTAACTACGGCTACACTAGAAGGACAGT
ATTTGGTATCTGCGCTCTGCTGAAGCCAGTTACCTTCGGAAAAAGAGTTGGTAGCTCTTGATCCGGCAAA
CAAACCACCGCTGGTAGCGGTGGTTTTTTTGTTTGCAAGCAGCAGATTACGCGCAGAAAAAAAGGATCTC
AAGAAGATCCTTTGATCTTTTCTACGGGGTCTGACGCTCAGTGGAACGAAAACTCACGTTAAGGGATTTT
GGTCATGAGATTATCAAAAAGGATCTTCACCTAGATCCTTTTAAATTAAAAATGAAGTTTTAAATCAATC
TAAAGTATATATGAGTAAACTTGGTCTGACAGTTACCAATGCTTAATCAGTGAGGCACCTATCTCAGCGA
TCTGTCTATTTCGTTCATCCATAGTTGCCTGACTCCCCGTCGTGTAGATAACTACGATACGGGAGGGCTT
ACCATCTGGCCCCAGTGCTGCAATGATACCGCGAGACCCACGCTCACCGGCTCCAGATTTATCAGCAATA
AACCAGCCAGCCGGAAGGGCCGAGCGCAGAAGTGGTCCTGCAACTTTATCCGCCTCCATCCAGTCTATTA
ATTGTTGCCGGGAAGCTAGAGTAAGTAGTTCGCCAGTTAATAGTTTGCGCAACGTTGTTGCCATTGCTGC
AGGCATCGTGGTGTCACGCTCGTCGTTTGGTATGGCTTCATTCAGCTCCGGTTCCCAACGATCAAGGCGA
GTTACATGATCCCCCATGTTGTGCAAAAAAGCGGTTAGCTCCTTCGGTCCTCCGATCGTTGTCAGAAGTA
AGTTGGCCGCAGTGTTATCACTCATGGTTATGGCAGCACTGCATAATTCTCTTACTGTCATGCCATCCGT
AAGATGCTTTTCTGTGACTGGTGAGTACTCAACCAAGTCATTCTGAGAATAGTGTATGCGGCGACCGAGT
TGCTCTTGCCCGGCGTCAACACGGGATAATACCGCGCCACATAGCAGAACTTTAAAAGTGCTCATCATTG
GAAAACGTTCTTCGGGGCGAAAACTCTCAAGGATCTTACCGCTGTTGAGATCCAGTTCGATGTAACCCAC
TCGTGCACCCAACTGATCTTCAGCATCTTTTACTTTCACCAGCGTTTCTGGGTGAGCAAAAACAGGAAGG
CAAAATGCCGCAAAAAAGGGAATAAGGGCGACACGGAAATGTTGAATACTCATACTCTTCCTTTTTCAAT
ATTATTGAAGCATTTATCAGGGTTATTGTCTCATGAGCGGATACATATTTGAATGTATTTAGAAAAATAA
ACAAATAGGGGTTCCGCGCACATTTCCCCGAAAAGTGCCACCTGACGTCTAAGAAACCATTATTATCATG
ACATTAACCTATAAAAATAGGCGTATCACGAGGCCCTTTCGT
Features (pLannotate 1.2.2; 10 found; start..end, strand, type, name):
     56..2568    +  promoter       Ac5 promoter: Drosophila melanogaster actin 5C promoter
   2589..2654    +  CDS            N (fragment): REGN_LAMBD - Experimental evidence at protein level: Swiss-Prot protein existence level 1. Plays a role as a transcriptional antitermination factor that allows the virus to initiate its lytic phase. Activates expression of the delayed viral early genes by modifying host RNA polymerase (RNAP) into a form that is resistant to termination signals. This antitermination function requires the host NusA protein which serves to stabilize the interaction between antitermination protein N and host RNA polymerase. From Escherichia phage lambda (Bacteriophage lambda).
   2676..3170    +  CDS            PABPC1L2A (fragment): PAP1M_HUMAN - Also known as PABPC1L2, RBM32A. Experimental evidence at transcript level: Swiss-Prot protein existence level 2. From Homo sapiens (Human).
   3207..3248    +  CDS            V5 tag: epitope tag from simian virus 5
   3348..3482    -  polyA_signal   SV40 poly(A) signal: SV40 polyadenylation signal
   3505..3589    -  CDS            large T antigen (fragment): large T antigen from SV40 (simian virus 40)
   3590..4060    +  CDS            TcR (fragment): tetracycline efflux protein; tet; confers resistance to tetracycline
   4104..4692    -  rep_origin     ori: high-copy-number ColE1/pMB1/pBR322/pUC origin of replication
   4863..5723    -  CDS            AmpR: β-lactamase; bla; confers resistance to ampicillin, carbenicillin, and related antibiotics
   5724..5828    -  promoter       AmpR promoter: bla
