[The description below was written by a language model from this plasmid's Addgene catalogue record and pLannotate feature annotations shown in this document.]
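Description:
pAc5.1B-lambdaN-DmPABPC1-RRM1-RRM2-V5His6_H is a 5,922 nt insect-cell expression plasmid. The catalogue lists the backbone as unknown, although the name and feature layout point to a pAc5.1-type vector. It is maintained in E. coli through a ColE1/pUC-family origin and selected with ampicillin via the β-lactamase gene and its own promoter. The record labels it low copy, whereas the annotated origin is described as a high-copy type. A partial tetracycline-resistance fragment and a short piece of SV40 large T antigen are also annotated; these appear to be non-functional backbone remnants rather than working markers.

Expression is driven by the Drosophila melanogaster actin 5C promoter, a strong constitutive promoter used in fly cell lines. It is followed by a short fragment of the bacteriophage lambda N protein, then a roughly 500 nt coding segment for the first two RNA recognition motifs (RRM1 and RRM2) of Drosophila cytoplasmic poly(A)-binding protein (pAbp/PABPC1). The annotation tool matched this segment to a human PABPC1-like protein, which reflects sequence conservation; the catalogue gives the species as fly. A V5 epitope tag follows in frame, and the name indicates a His6 tag as well, though that is not separately annotated. An SV40 polyadenylation signal lies downstream.

The lambda N peptide binds BoxB RNA hairpins, so fusions of this kind are generally used to tether a protein to a BoxB-containing reporter mRNA. Here it would allow testing what the isolated PABPC1 RRM1–RRM2 fragment does when recruited to a transcript, with V5 available for detection or immunoprecipitation. The associated work concerns GW182–PABPC1 interaction in microRNA-mediated repression and decay. The depositor sequence may be theoretical rather than fully verified.
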