Addgene plasmid #146490: pAc5.1B-lambdaN-DmPABPC1-RRM1-RRM2-V5His6_H
Purpose: Insect Expression of DmPABPC1-RRM1-RRM2
Depositing lab: Elisa Izaurralde. Depositing organization: Max Planck Institute for Developmental Biology. Publication: The silencing domain of GW182 interacts with PABPC1 to promote translational repression and degradation of microRNA targets and is required for target release. Zekri L, Huntzinger E, Heimstadt S, Izaurralde E. Mol Cell Biol. 2009 Dec;29(23):6220-31. doi: 10.1128/MCB.01081-09. Epub 2009 Sep 21. PubMed 19797087.
Backbone
  Vector backbone: Unknown
  Vector type: Insect Expression
Growth in bacteria
  Bacterial resistance: Ampicillin, 100 μg/mL
  Growth temperature: 37°C
  Growth strain: DH5alpha
  Copy number: Low Copy
Gene/Insert
  Gene/Insert name: DmPABPC1-RRM1-RRM2
  Species: D. melanogaster (fly)
  Entrez Gene: pAbp (a.k.a. Dmel_CG5119, BABP, BcDNA:LD24412, CG16803, CG5119, Dmel\CG5119, PABP, PABP55B, PABPC1, PAbp, Pabp, anon-EST:Posey247, anon-EST:Posey249, anon-EST:fe2E5, dPABP, duo, l(2)SH1908, l(2)SH2 1908, l(2)k10109, pAB, pABP, pABp, pabp)
  Cloning method: Unknown
Terms and licenses: Academic/Nonprofit Terms; Industry Terms: Not Available to Industry
Depositor comments: Plasmids from this collection were made available to the research community and donated after the lab closed. Please note that the sequence provided by the depositing laboratory may be theoretical/predicted or based on Sanger sequencing results. There may be discrepancies between sequencing results obtained by Addgene and the depositor sequence. If an Addgene verified sequence is not available, please contact before placing your order to request that our lab fully sequence the plasmid.
How to cite: pAc5.1B-lambdaN-DmPABPC1-RRM1-RRM2-V5His6_H was a gift from Elisa Izaurralde (Addgene plasmid # 146490 ; http://n2t.net/addgene:146490 ; RRID:Addgene_146490)
